>Addgene plasmid #176692 | pLIB-GST-TEV-RSP3(160-516) | addgene full sequence | sequence record 346866 | Addgene NGS Result
AAAACCGCCACTGCGCCGTTACCACCGCTGCGTTCGGTCAAGGTTCTGGACCAGTTGCGTGAGCGCATAC
GCTACTTGCATTACAGTTTACGAACCGAACAGGCTTATGTCAACTGGGTTTGTGCCTTCATCCGTTTCCA
CGGTGTGCGTCACCCGGCAACCTTGGGCAGCAGCGAAGTCGAGGCATTTCTGTCCTGGCTGGCGAACGAG
CGCAAGGTTTCGGTCTCCACGCATCGTCAGGCATTGGCGGCCTTGCTGTTCTTCTACGGCAAGGTGCTGT
GCACGGATCTGCCCTTGCTTCAGGAGATCGGTAGACCTCGGCCGTCGCGGCGCTTGCCGGTGGTGCTGAC
CCCGGATGAAGTGGTTCGCATCCTCGGTTTTCTGGAAGGCGAGCATCGTTTGTTCGCCCAGGACTCTAGC
TATAGTTCTAGTGGTTGGCTACAGCTTTGTTTGTACTATCAACAGGTTGAACTGCTGATCAACAGATCCT
CTACGCGGCCGCGGTACCATAACTTCGTATAGCATACATTATACGAAGTTATCTGGTTTTACTAGTATCG
ATTCGCGACCTACTCCGGAATATTAATAGATCATGGAGATAATTAAAATGATAACCATCTCGCAAATAAA
TAAGTATTTTACTGTTTTCGTAACAGTTTTGTAATAAAAAAACCTATAAATATTCCGGATTATTCATACC
GTCCCACCATCGGGCGCGGATCCATGTCCCCTATACTTGGTTATTGGAAGATTAAGGGTCTGGTCCAACC
GACCCGTCTCCTGCTGGAATACCTGGAAGAAAAATACGAAGAGCATCTGTACGAGAGGGATGAGGGTGAT
AAATGGCGTAATAAAAAGTTTGAACTGGGTTTGGAATTTCCGAATCTTCCTTATTACATCGACGGTGATG
TGAAGTTGACCCAATCGATGGCTATTATCAGATATATTGCTGACAAGCACAATATGCTTGGTGGATGCCC
GAAGGAGCGTGCAGAGATTTCCATGTTGGAGGGAGCCGTCCTGGACATAAGATACGGTGTTTCCCGTATT
GCATACTCTAAGGACTTTGAGACTCTCAAAGTAGATTTCCTTTCGAAGCTGCCGGAAATGCTCAAGATGT
TCGAGGATAGACTCTGTCATAAAACATATCTGAACGGAGATCACGTAACCCACCCAGACTTTATGCTGTA
TGACGCACTTGACGTTGTTCTGTATATGGACCCCATGTGCCTCGATGCCTTTCCGAAGCTTGTGTGCTTC
AAAAAACGTATTGAAGCGATACCTCAAATAGATAAGTATCTTAAATCCTCCAAATACATCGCCTGGCCTT
TGCAAGGCTGGCAAGCAACTTTCGGAGGAGGCGACCACCCACCTAAAAGCGACGGCGGTGGTAGTGGAGG
TGGTTCTGGTGGCTCAGCAGAAAACCTTTATTTTCAGGGTGCAGCTGCCGAACCAATTCTGGAAGTTCTC
GTAGGAAAAGTGCTCGAACAAGGCCTTATGGAGGTGCTCGAGGAGGAGGAATTGGCGGCCATGAGGGCAC
ATCAGGAGCATTTTGAACAGATTAGGAATGCGGAACTTGTGGCAACACAGAGGATGGAGGCGGCTGAGAG
AAGAAAACTGGAGGAAAAGGAGCGCCGTATGCAGCAAGAGAGGGAGCGTGTAGAACGCGAGCGCGTTGTC
CGCCAGAAAGTTGCAGCATCAGCATTCGCTAGGGGATACCTCTCAGGAATAGTTAATACGGTTTTCGATA
GACTGGTTTCTAGCGGATATATATACGACCCCGTAATGAGGGAGGTGGAAACGGCTTTCATGCCGTGGCT
GAAGGAGCAAGCAATAGGTTACCTCGCCAGAGGTGTTGTTGCGCGCAGGGTTGTAGATAAGCTGGTTGAG
GACGCCGCTGCTGCGCTGGCAGCGAATAGGAGTACCCTCGCGGATAAAGCTGCTTCTACTGCGGCAACAG
TTGATGCATGGGCAGAGCGCCAGGCGAAAATGGAGGCTGAACTTCAGGGTAAAGAATTGGAAGCAGTTAG
GAGGAGACCTACTTTCGTTCTGCGTGAACTTAAACCTGCTGTAGCGTCTGCCGATGCGGTCGAAGCAGCA
GCGGCTGAACTGACAGCCCAGGCGGAAGAGGCAGCTAACGCCAAATGGGAGGCAGATAAAGCCGAGGCAG
CTGAGAAAGCTCGTGCGGAAGCTGAGGCCGCGGCCGAGGAGCAAAAGGCGTTGCTGGAAGAATTGGCAGC
AACCGCCGCAGCAGAAGCAGAGGAGCGCGGCGAAGAACCACCTGCGGAACCTCCTAGCCTTCCCGACGGC
GTAGAACCTGTAGATGTGGAAGCAGAGGTAGCTAAGGCGGTCGAGGCTGTTCCTAAGCCGCCGGTTAAAG
AAGTTACGGACATTGATATTCTTTCTTACATGATGGATAAAGGAGCCATCACAAAAGACGCGATTATCCA
GGCCCTTGCGGTCCATGCGCTGGGAGACAAAGCCTACACGAACCACCCGGCTTTCGCAGAGGCGGAAGGC
GCCTAAAAGCTTGTCGAGAAGTACTAGAGGATCATAATCAGCCATACCACATTTGTAGAGGTTTTACTTG
CTTTAAAAAACCTCCCACACCTCCCCCTGAACCTGAAACATAAAATGAATGCAATTGTTGTTGTTAACTT
GTTTATTGCAGCTTATAATGGTTACAAATAAAGCAATAGCATCACAAATTTCACAAATAAAGCATTTTTT
TCACTGCATTCTAGTTGTGGTTTGTCCAAACTCATCAATGTATCTTATCATGTCTGGATCTGATCACTGC
TTGAGCCTAGAAGATCCGGCTGCTAACAAAGCCCGAAAGGAAGCTGAGTTGGCTGCTGCCACCGCTGAGC
AATAACTATCATAACCCCTAGGAGATCCGAACCAGATAAGTGAAATCTAGTTCCAAACTATTTTGTCATT
TTTAATTTTCGTATTAGCTTACGACGCTACACCCAGTTCCCATCTATTTTGTCACTCTTCCCTAAATAAT
CCTTAAAAACTCCATTTCCACCCCTCCCAGTTCCCAACTATTTTGTCCGCCCACAGCGGGGCATTTTTCT
TCCTGTTATGTTTTTAATCAAACATCCTGCCAACTCCATGTGACAAACCGTCATCTTCGGCTACTTTTTC
TCTGTCACAGAATGAAAATTTTTCTGTCATCTCTTCGTTATTAATGTTTGTAATTGACTGAATATCAACG
CTTATTTGCAGCCTGAATGGCGAATGGG
[124 nt withheld, positions 3249-3372]
C
[91 nt withheld, positions 3374-3464]
A
[49 nt withheld, positions 3466-3514]
CCTTTGACGTTGGAGTCCACGTTCTT
[37 nt withheld, positions 3541-3577]
ACCCTATCTCGGTCTATTCTTTTGATTTATAAGGGATTTTGCCGATTTCGGCCTATTGGTTAAAAAATGA
GCTGATTTAACAAAAATTTAACGCGAATTTTAACAAAATATTAACGCTTACAATTTAGGTGGCACTTTTC
GGGGAAATGTGCGCGGAACCCCTATTTGTTTATTTTTCTAAATACATTCAAATATGTATCCGCTCATGAG
ACAATAACCCTGATAAATGCTTCAATAATATTGAAAAAGGAAGAGTATGAGTATTCAACATTTCCGTGTC
GCCCTTATTCCCTTTTTTGCGGCATTTTGCCTTCCTGTTTTTGCTCACCCAGAAACGCTGGTGAAAGTAA
AAGATGCTGAAGATCAGTTGGGTGCACGAGTGGGTTACATCGAACTGGATCTCAACAGCGGTAAGATCCT
TGAGAGTTTTCGCCCCGAAGAACGTTTTCCAATGATGAGCACTTTTAAAGTTCTGCTATGTGGCGCGGTA
TTATCCCGTATTGACGCCGGGCAAGAGCAACTCGGTCGCCGCATACACTATTCTCAGAATGACTTGGTTG
AGTACTCACCAGTCACAGAAAAGCATCTTACGGATGGCATGACAGTAAGAGAATTATGCAGTGCTGCCAT
AACCATGAGTGATAACACTGCGGCCAACTTACTTCTGACAACGATCGGAGGACCGAAGGAGCTAACCGCT
TTTTTGCACAACATGGGGGATCATGTAACTCGCCTTGATCGTTGGGAACCGGAGCTGAATGAAGCCATAC
CAAACGACGAGCGTGACACCACGATGCCTGTAGCAATGGCAACAACGTTGCGCAAACTATTAACTGGCGA
ACTACTTACTCTAGCTTCCCGGCAACAATTAATAGACTGGATGGAGGCGGATAAAGTTGCAGGACCACTT
CTGCGCTCGGCCCTTCCGGCTGGCTGGTTTATTGCTGATAAATCTGGAGCCGGTGAGCGTGGGTCTCGCG
GTATCATTGCAGCACTGGGGCCAGATGGTAAGCCCTCCCGTATCGTAGTTATCTACACGACGGGGAGTCA
GGCAACTATGGATGAACGAAATAGACAGATCGCTGAGATAGGTGCCTCACTGATTAAGCATTGGTAACTG
TCAGACCAAGTTTACTCATATATACTTTAGATTGATTTAAAACTTCATTTTTAATTTAAAAGGATCTAGG
TGAAGATCCTTTTTGATAATCTCATGACCAAAATCCCTTAACGTGAGTTTTCGTTCCACTGAGCGTCAGA
CCCCGTAGAAAAGATCAAAGGATCTTCTTGAGATCCTTTTTTTCTGCGCGTAATCTGCTGCTTGCAAACA
AAAAAACCACCGCTACCAGCGGTGGTTTGTTTGCCGGATCAAGAGCTACCAACTCTTTTTCCGAAGGTAA
CTGGCTTCAGCAGAGCGCAGATACCAAATACTATTCTTCTAGTGTAGCCGTAGTTAGGCCACCACTTCAA
GAACTCTGTAGCACCGCCTACATACCTCGCTCTGCTAATCCTGTTACCAGTGGCTGCTGCCAGTGGCGAT
AAGTCGTGTCTTACCGGGTTGGACTCAAGACGATAGTTACCGGATAAGGCGCAGCGGTCGGGCTGAACGG
GGGGTTCGTGCACACAGCCCAGCTTGGAGCGAACGACCTACACCGAACTGAGATACCTACAGCGTGAGCT
ATGAGAAAGCGCCACGCTTCCCGAAGGGAGAAAGGCGGACAGGTATCCGGTAAGCGGCAGGGTCGGAACA
GGAGAGCGCACGAGGGAGCTTCCAGGGGGAAACGCCTGGTATCTTTATAGTCCTGTCGGGTTTCGCCACC
TCTGACTTGAGCGTCGATTTTTGTGATGCTCGTCAGGGGGGCGGAGCCTATGGAAAAACGCCAGCAACGC
GGCCTTTTTACGGTTCCTGGCCTTTTGCTGGCCTTTTGCTCACATGTTCTTTCCTGCGTTATCCCCTGAT
TCTGTGGATAACCGTATTACCGCCTTTGAGTGAGCTGATACCGCTCGCCGCAGCCGAACGACCGAGCGCA
GCGAGTCAGTGAGCGAGGAAGCGGAAGAGCGCCTGATGCGGTATTTTCTCCTTACGCATCTGTGCGGTAT
TTCACACCGCATAGACCAGCCGCGTAACCTGGCAAAATCGGTTACGGTTGAGTAATAAATGGATGCCCTG
CGTAAGCGGGTGTGGGCGGACAATAAAGTCTTAAACTGAACAAAATAGATCTAAACTATGACAATAAAGT
CTTAAACTAGACAGAATAGTTGTAAACTGAAATCAGTCCAGTTATGCTGTGAAAAAGCATACTGGACTTT
TGTTATGGCTAAAGCAAACTCTTCATTTTCTGAAGTGCAAATTGCCCGTCGTATTAAAGAGGGGCGTGGC
CAAGGGCATGGTAAAGACTATATTCGCGGCGTTGTGACAATTTACCGAACAACTCCGCGGCCGGGAAGCC
GATCTCGGCTTGAACGAATTGTTAGGTGGCGGTACTTGGGTCGATATCAAAGTGCATCACTTCTTCCCGT
ATGCCCAACTTTGTATAGAGAGCCACTGCGGGATCGTCACCGTAATCTGCTTGCACGTAGATCACATAAG
CACCAAGCGCGTTGGCCTCATGCTTGAGGAGATTGATGAGCGCGGTGGCAATGCCCTGCCTCCGGTGCTC
GCCGGAGACTGCGAGATCATAGATATAGATCTCACTACGCGGCTGCTCAAACTTGGGCAGAACGTAAGCC
GCGAGAGCGCCAACAACCGCTTCTTGGTCGAAGGCAGCAAGCGCGATGAATGTCTTACTACGGAGCAAGT
TCCCGAGGTAATCGGAGTCCGGCTGATGTTGGGAGTAGGTGGCTACGTCTCCGAACTCACGACCGAAAAG
ATCAAGAGCAGCCCGCATGGATTTGACTTGGTCAGGGCCGAGCCTACATGTGCGAATGATGCCCATACTT
GAGCCACCTAACTTTGTTTTAGGGCGACTGCCCTGCTGCGTAACATCGTTGCTGCTGCGTAACATCGTTG
CTGCTCCATAACATCAAACATCGACCCACGGCGTAACGCGCTTGCTGCTTGGATGCCCGAGGCATAGACT
GTACAAAAAAACAGTCATAACAAGCCATG
Features (pLannotate 1.2.2; 19 found; start..end, strand, type, name):
     85..113     -  promoter       Pc promoter: intI1 (promoter lies within the coding sequence); class 1 integron promoter
     91..453     -  CDS            YPR2_ECOLX (fragment): Protein predicted: Swiss-Prot protein existence level 4. From Escherichia coli.
    453..480     -  rep_origin     R6K γ ori (fragment): γ replication origin from E. coli plasmid R6K; requires the R6K initiator protein pi for replication
    509..542     +  protein_bind   loxP: Cre-mediated recombination occurs in the 8-bp core sequence (GCATACAT). Cre recombinase
    590..681     +  promoter       polyhedrin promoter: polh from Autographa californica; promoter for the baculovirus polyhedrin gene
    724..1377    +  CDS            GST26_SCHJA: Experimental evidence at protein level: Swiss-Prot protein existence level 1. GST isoenzymes appear to play a central role in the parasite detoxification system. Other functions are also suspected including a role in increasing the solubility of haematin in the parasite gut. From Schistosoma japonicum (Blood fluke).
   1450..2523    +  CDS            RSP3 (fragment): RSP3_CHLRE - Experimental evidence at protein level: Swiss-Prot protein existence level 1. Flagellar radial spokes contribute to the regulation of dynein arm activity and thus the pattern of flagellar bending. They consist of a thin stalk, which is attached to the a subfiber of the outer doublet microtubule, and a bulbous head, which is attached to the stalk and appears to interact with the projections from the central pair of microtubules. From Chlamydomonas reinhardtii (Chlamydomonas smithii).
   2550..2633    +  CDS            large T antigen (fragment): large T antigen from SV40 (simian virus 40)
   2656..2790    +  polyA_signal   SV40 poly(A) signal: SV40 polyadenylation signal
   2819..2868    +  CDS            SET1 (fragment): solubility-enhancement tag derived from T7 phage gene 10B
   2900..3065    -  mobile_element Tn7L: mini-Tn7 element (left end of the Tn7 transposon) Tn7
   3228..3244    +  CDS            lacZα (fragment): LacZα fragment of β-galactosidase; lacZ fragment
   3249..3703    +  rep_origin     f1 ori (sequence partly withheld): f1 bacteriophage origin of replication; arrow indicates direction of (+) strand synthesis
   3729..3833    +  promoter       AmpR promoter: bla
   3834..4694    +  CDS            AmpR: β-lactamase; bla; confers resistance to ampicillin, carbenicillin, and related antibiotics
   4865..5453    +  rep_origin     ori: high-copy-number ColE1/pMB1/pBR322/pUC origin of replication
   5639..5690    -  misc_feature   bom (fragment): basis of mobility region from pBR322
   5758..5982    -  mobile_element Tn7R: mini-Tn7 element (right end of the Tn7 transposon) Tn7
   6049..6582    -  CDS            GmR: gentamycin acetyltransferase; aacC1; confers resistance to gentamycin
