[The description below was written by a language model from this plasmid's Addgene catalogue record and pLannotate feature annotations shown in this document.]
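Description:
pLIB-GST-TEV-RSP3(160-516) is an insect-cell expression plasmid built on the pLIB backbone, a baculovirus transfer vector. It is maintained in E. coli through a high-copy ColE1/pUC-type origin and selected with ampicillin (β-lactamase under its own promoter); an f1 origin is also present. The expression region is bracketed by the Tn7L and Tn7R ends of a mini-Tn7 element, which also encloses a gentamicin acetyltransferase gene. This arrangement allows Tn7-mediated transposition of the cassette, together with the gentamicin marker, into a baculoviral bacmid, from which recombinant virus can be generated. A loxP site sits just upstream of the promoter and could support Cre-mediated fusion with other plasmids. The small R6K γ origin, lacZα, SET1 and large T antigen fragments in the annotation appear to be short partial matches rather than functional parts.

The payload is driven by the polyhedrin promoter from Autographa californica nucleopolyhedrovirus, a very late, strong baculoviral promoter, and terminated by an SV40 polyadenylation signal. It encodes Schistosoma japonicum glutathione S-transferase at the N terminus, followed by a fragment of Chlamydomonas reinhardtii RSP3, a radial spoke protein of the flagellar axoneme. The construct name indicates residues 160–516 and a TEV protease site between GST and RSP3. The TEV site is not separately annotated, although a short unannotated gap lies between the two coding features. No mutations are recorded, and the insert was introduced by Gibson assembly. The construct is intended for producing recombinant RSP3 in insect cells, with GST available for glutathione affinity purification and, by design, removal by TEV cleavage.
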