Addgene plasmid #176692: pLIB-GST-TEV-RSP3(160-516)
Purpose: Expression of Chlamydomonas reinhardtii RSP3 recombinant protein in insect cells
Depositing lab: Ron Vale. Depositing organization: University of California, San Francisco (UCSF). Publication: Structure of the radial spoke head and insights into its role in mechanoregulation of ciliary beating. Grossman-Haham I, Coudray N, Yu Z, Wang F, Zhang N, Bhabha G, Vale RD. Nat Struct Mol Biol. 2021 Jan;28(1):20-28. doi: 10.1038/s41594-020-00519-9. Epub 2020 Dec 14. PubMed 33318704.
Backbone
  Vector backbone: pLIB
  Backbone size w/o insert (bp): 4886
  Vector type: Insect Expression
Growth in bacteria
  Bacterial resistance: Ampicillin, 100 μg/mL
  Growth temperature: 37°C
  Growth strain: Mach1
  Copy number: High Copy
Gene/Insert
  Gene/Insert name: RSP3
  Species: Chlamydomonas reinhardtii
  Mutation: None
  Promoter: polyhedrin
  Tag / fusion protein: GST (N terminal on backbone)
  Cloning method: Gibson Cloning
  Sequencing primers: 5′ CGTAACAGTTTTGTAATAAAAAAACCTATAAATATTCCGG; 3′ GCAAGTAAAACCTCTACAAATGTGGTATGG
Terms and licenses: Academic/Nonprofit Terms; Industry Terms: Not Available to Industry
How to cite: pLIB-GST-TEV-RSP3(160-516) was a gift from Ron Vale (Addgene plasmid # 176692 ; http://n2t.net/addgene:176692 ; RRID:Addgene_176692)
